>Addgene plasmid #207080 | RNF168-Halo HRD | addgene full sequence | sequence record 432323 | Addgene NGS Result
TTCTCTGTCACAGAATGAAAATTTTTCTGTCATCTCTTCGTTATTAATGTTTGTAATTGACTGAATATCA
ACGCTTATTTGCAGCCTGAATGGCGAATGGG
[124 nt withheld, positions 102-225]
C
[91 nt withheld, positions 227-317]
A
[49 nt withheld, positions 319-367]
CCTTTGACGTTGGAGTCCACGTTCTT
[37 nt withheld, positions 394-430]
ACCCTATCTCGGTCTATTCTTTTGATTTATAAGGGATTTTGCCGATTTCGGCCTATTGGTTAAAAAATGA
GCTGATTTAACAAAAATTTAACGCGAATTTTAACAAAATATTAACGCTTACAATTTAGGTGGCACTTTTC
GGGGAAATGTGCGCGGAACCCCTATTTGTTTATTTTTCTAAATACATTCAAATATGTATCCGCTCATGAG
ACAATAACCCTGATAAATGCTTCAATAATATTGAAAAAGGAAGAGTATGAGTATTCAACATTTCCGTGTC
GCCCTTATTCCCTTTTTTGCGGCATTTTGCCTTCCTGTTTTTGCTCACCCAGAAACGCTGGTGAAAGTAA
AAGATGCTGAAGATCAGTTGGGTGCACGAGTGGGTTACATCGAACTGGATCTCAACAGCGGTAAGATCCT
TGAGAGTTTTCGCCCCGAAGAACGTTTTCCAATGATGAGCACTTTTAAAGTTCTGCTATGTGGCGCGGTA
TTATCCCGTATTGACGCCGGGCAAGAGCAACTCGGTCGCCGCATACACTATTCTCAGAATGACTTGGTTG
AGTACTCACCAGTCACAGAAAAGCATCTTACGGATGGCATGACAGTAAGAGAATTATGCAGTGCTGCCAT
AACCATGAGTGATAACACTGCGGCCAACTTACTTCTGACAACGATCGGAGGACCGAAGGAGCTAACCGCT
TTTTTGCACAACATGGGGGATCATGTAACTCGCCTTGATCGTTGGGAACCGGAGCTGAATGAAGCCATAC
CAAACGACGAGCGTGACACCACGATGCCTGTAGCAATGGCAACAACGTTGCGCAAACTATTAACTGGCGA
ACTACTTACTCTAGCTTCCCGGCAACAATTAATAGACTGGATGGAGGCGGATAAAGTTGCAGGACCACTT
CTGCGCTCGGCCCTTCCGGCTGGCTGGTTTATTGCTGATAAATCTGGAGCCGGTGAGCGTGGGTCTCGCG
GTATCATTGCAGCACTGGGGCCAGATGGTAAGCCCTCCCGTATCGTAGTTATCTACACGACGGGGAGTCA
GGCAACTATGGATGAACGAAATAGACAGATCGCTGAGATAGGTGCCTCACTGATTAAGCATTGGTAACTG
TCAGACCAAGTTTACTCATATATACTTTAGATTGATTTAAAACTTCATTTTTAATTTAAAAGGATCTAGG
TGAAGATCCTTTTTGATAATCTCATGACCAAAATCCCTTAACGTGAGTTTTCGTTCCACTGAGCGTCAGA
CCCCGTAGAAAAGATCAAAGGATCTTCTTGAGATCCTTTTTTTCTGCGCGTAATCTGCTGCTTGCAAACA
AAAAAACCACCGCTACCAGCGGTGGTTTGTTTGCCGGATCAAGAGCTACCAACTCTTTTTCCGAAGGTAA
CTGGCTTCAGCAGAGCGCAGATACCAAATACTGTTCTTCTAGTGTAGCCGTAGTTAGGCCACCACTTCAA
GAACTCTGTAGCACCGCCTACATACCTCGCTCTGCTAATCCTGTTACCAGTGGCTGCTGCCAGTGGCGAT
AAGTCGTGTCTTACCGGGTTGGACTCAAGACGATAGTTACCGGATAAGGCGCAGCGGTCGGGCTGAACGG
GGGGTTCGTGCACACAGCCCAGCTTGGAGCGAACGACCTACACCGAACTGAGATACCTACAGCGTGAGCT
ATGAGAAAGCGCCACGCTTCCCGAAGGGAGAAAGGCGGACAGGTATCCGGTAAGCGGCAGGGTCGGAACA
GGAGAGCGCACGAGGGAGCTTCCAGGGGGAAACGCCTGGTATCTTTATAGTCCTGTCGGGTTTCGCCACC
TCTGACTTGAGCGTCGATTTTTGTGATGCTCGTCAGGGGGGCGGAGCCTATGGAAAAACGCCAGCAACGC
GGCCTTTTTACGGTTCCTGGCCTTTTGCTGGCCTTTTGCTCACATGTTCTTTCCTGCGTTATCCCCTGAT
TCTGTGGATAACCGTATTACCGCCTTTGAGTGAGCTGATACCGCTCGCCGCAGCCGAACGACCGAGCGCA
GCGAGTCAGTGAGCGAGGAAGCGGAAGAGCGCCTGATGCGGTATTTTCTCCTTACGCATCTGTGCGGTAT
TTCACACCGCATAGACCAGCCGCGTAACCTGGCAAAATCGGTTACGGTTGAGTAATAAATGGATGCCCTG
CGTAAGCGGGTGTGGGCGGACAATAAAGTCTTAAACTGAACAAAATAGATCTAAACTATGACAATAAAGT
CTTAAACTAGACAGAATAGTTGTAAACTGAAATCAGTCCAGTTATGCTGTGAAAAAGCATACTGGACTTT
TGTTATGGCTAAAGCAAACTCTTCATTTTCTGAAGTGCAAATTGCCCGTCGTATTAAAGAGGGGCGTGGC
CAAGGGCATGGTAAAGACTATATTCGCGGCGTTGTGACAATTTACCGAACAACTCCGCGGCCGGGAAGCC
GATCTCGGCTTGAACGAATTGTTAGGTGGCGGTACTTGGGTCGATATCAAAGTGCATCACTTCTTCCCGT
ATGCCCAACTTTGTATAGAGAGCCACTGCGGGATCGTCACCGTAATCTGCTTGCACGTAGATCACATAAG
CACCAAGCGCGTTGGCCTCATGCTTGAGGAGATTGATGAGCGCGGTGGCAATGCCCTGCCTCCGGTGCTC
GCCGGAGACTGCGAGATCATAGATATAGATCTCACTACGCGGCTGCTCAAACTTGGGCAGAACGTAAGCC
GCGAGAGCGCCAACAACCGCTTCTTGGTCGAAGGCAGCAAGCGCGATGAATGTCTTACTACGGAGCAAGT
TCCCGAGGTAATCGGAGTCCGGCTGATGTTGGGAGTAGGTGGCTACGTCTCCGAACTCACGACCGAAAAG
ATCAAGAGCAGCCCGCATGGATTTGACTTGGTCAGGGCCGAGCCTACATGTGCGAATGATGCCCATACTT
GAGCCACCTAACTTTGTTTTAGGGCGACTGCCCTGCTGCGTAACATCGTTGCTGCTGCGTAACATCGTTG
CTGCTCCATAACATCAAACATCGACCCACGGCGTAACGCGCTTGCTGCTTGGATGCCCGAGGCATAGACT
GTACAAAAAAACAGTCATAACAAGCCATGAAAACCGCCACTGCGCCGTTACCACCGCTGCGTTCGGTCAA
GGTTCTGGACCAGTTGCGTGAGCGCATACGCTACTTGCATTACAGTTTACGAACCGAACAGGCTTATGTC
AACTGGGTTCGTGCCTTCATCCGTTTCCACGGTGTGCGTCACCCGGCAACCTTGGGCAGCAGCGAAGTCG
AGGCATTTCTGTCCTGGCTGGCGAACGAGCGCAAGGTTTCGGTCTCCACGCATCGTCAGGCATTGGCGGC
CTTGCTGTTCTTCTACGGCAAGGTGCTGTGCACGGATCTGCCCTTGCTTCAGGAGATCGGTAGACCTCGG
CCGTCGCGGCGCTTGCCGGTGGTGCTGACCCCGGATGAAGTGGTTCGCATCCTCGGTTTTCTGGAAGGCG
AGCATCGTTTGTTCGCCCAGGACTCTAGCTATAGTTCTAGTGGTTGGCTACGTACCCGTAGTGGCTATGG
CAGGGCTTGCCGCCCCGACGTTGGCTGCGAGCCCTGGGCCTTCACCCGAACTTGGGGGTTGGGGTGGGGA
AAAGGAAGAAACGCGGGCGTATTGGTCCCAATGGGGTCTCGGTGGGGTATCGACAGAGTGCCAGCCCTGG
GACCGAACCCCGCGTTTATGAACAAACGACCCAACACCCGTGCGTTTTATTCTGTCTTTTTATTGCCGTC
ATAGCGCGGGTTCCTTCCGGTATTGTCTCCTTCCGTGTTTCAGTTAGCCTCCCCCATCTCCCGGTACCGC
ATGCTATGCATCAGCTGCTAGCACCATGGCTCGAGATCCCGGGTGATCAAGTCTTCGTCGAGTGATTGTA
AATAAAATGTAATTTACAGTATAGTATTTTAATTAATATACAAATGATTTGATAATAATTCTTATTTAAC
TATAATATATTGTGTTGGGTTGAATTAAAGGTCCGTATACTCCGGAATATTAATAGATCATGGAGATAAT
TAAAATGATAACCATCTCGCAAATAAATAAGTATTTTACTGTTTTCGTAACAGTTTTGTAATAAAAAAAC
CTATAAATATTCCGGATTATTCATACCGTCCCACCATCGGGCGCGGATCCCGGTCCGAAGCGCGCGGAAT
TCAAAGGCCTACGTCGACGAGCTCACTAGTCGCGGCCGCTTTCGAATCTAGAGCCTGCAGTCTCGACAAG
CTTGTCGAGAAGTACTAGAGGATCATAATCAGCCATACCACATTTGTAGAGGTTTTACTTGCTTTAAAAA
ACCTCCCACACCTCCCCCTGAACCTGAAACATAAAATGAATGCAATTGTTGTTGTTAAATAAACTTTACC
CAAAAACTGATAGATTTGGAGCATCTACTGTTTGAGAGACATAAACAAGAAGAACAGGACAGGTTATTGG
CATTACAACTTCAGAAGGAGGTGGATAAAGAGCAAATGGTGCCAAACCGGCAAAAAGGATCCCCAGATGA
GTATCACTTACGCGCTACATCCTCCCCTCCAGACAAAGTGCTAAATGGACAGAGGAAGAATCCCAAAGAT
GGGAACTTCAAAAGGCAAACTCACACAAAGCATCCAACACCAGAGAGAGGCTCAAGGGACAAAAATAGGC
AAGTGTCTTTAAAGATGCAGTTGAAGCAGTCAGTTAATAGAAGAAAGATGCCAAATTCTACTAGAGATCA
CTGTAAGGTATCCAAAAGTGCTCACTCCCTACAGCCTAGCATTTCACAGAAAAGTGTTTTTCAGATGTTT
CAGAGATGCACAAAGGGAGCTCTCGAGCCAACCACTGAGGATCTGTACTTTCAGAGCGATAACGATGGAT
CCGAAATCGGTACTGGCTTTCCATTCGACCCCCATTATGTGGAAGTCCTGGGCGAGCGCATGCACTACGT
CGATGTTGGTCCGCGCGATGGCACCCCTGTGCTGTTCCTGCACGGTAACCCGACCTCCTCCTACGTGTGG
CGCAACATCATCCCGCATGTTGCACCGACCCATCGCTGCATTGCTCCAGACCTGATCGGTATGGGCAAAT
CCGACAAACCAGACCTGGGTTATTTCTTCGACGACCACGTCCGCTTCATGGATGCCTTCATCGAAGCCCT
GGGTCTGGAAGAGGTCGTCCTGGTCATTCACGACTGGGGCTCCGCTCTGGGTTTCCACTGGGCCAAGCGC
AATCCAGAGCGCGTCAAAGGTATTGCATTTATGGAGTTCATCCGCCCTATCCCGACCTGGGACGAATGGC
CAGAATTTGCCCGCGAGACCTTCCAGGCCTTCCGCACCACCGACGTCGGCCGCAAGCTGATCATCGATCA
GAACGTTTTTATCGAGGGTACGCTGCCGATGGGTGTCGTCCGCCCGCTGACTGAAGTCGAGATGGACCAT
TACCGCGAGCCGTTCCTGAATCCTGTTGACCGCGAGCCACTGTGGCGCTTCCCAAACGAGCTGCCAATCG
CCGGTGAGCCAGCGAACATCGTCGCGCTGGTCGAAGAATACATGGACTGGCTGCACCAGTCCCCTGTCCC
GAAGCTGCTGTTCTGGGGCACCCCAGGCGTTCTGATCCCACCGGCCGAAGCCGCTCGCCTGGCCAAAAGC
CTGCCTAACTGCAAGGCTGTGGACATCGGCCCGGGTCTGAATCTGCTGCAAGAAGACAACCCGGACCTGA
TCGGCAGCGAGATCGCGCGCTGGCTGTCTACTCTGGAGATTTCCGGTGACTACAAAGACCATGACGGTGA
TTATAAAGATCATGATATCGATTACAAGGATGACGATGACAAGTAACTCGAGTCTAGACGTTTAAACCCT
GCAGGCTGTGCCTTCTAGTTGCCAGCCATCTGTTGTTTGCCCCTCCCCCGTGCCTTCCTTGACCCTGGAA
GGTGCCACTCCCACTGTCCTTTCCTAATAAAATGAGGAAATTGCATCGCATTGTCTGAGTAGGTGTCATT
CTATTCTGGGGGGTGGGGTGGGGCAGGACAGCAAGGGGGAGGATTGGGAAGACAATAGCAGGCATGCTGG
GGATGCGGTGGGCTCTATGGGTCGACAGTACTAAGCTTTACGTGTGTCAGTTAGGGTGTGGAAAGTCCCC
AGGCTCCCCAGCAGGCAGAAGTATGCAAAGCATGCATCTCAATTAGTCAGCAACCAGGTGTGGAAAGTCC
CCAGGCTCCCCAGCAGGCAGAAGTATGCAAAGCATGCATCTCAATTAGTCAGCAACCATAGTCCCGCCCC
TAACTCCGCCCATCCCGCCCCTAACTCCGCCCAGTTCCGCCCATTCTCCGCCCCATGGCTGACTAATTTT
TTTTATTTATGCAGAGGCCGAGGCCGCCTCGGCCTCTGAGCTATTCCAGAAGTAGTGAGGAGGCTTTTTT
GGAGGCCTAGGCTTTTGCAAAAAGCTTACCATGACCGAGTACAAGCCCACGGTGCGCCTCGCCACCCGCG
ACGACGTCCCCAGGGCCGTACGCACCCTCGCCGCCGCGTTCGCCGACTACCCCGCCACGCGCCACACCGT
CGATCCGGACCGCCACATCGAGCGGGTCACCGAGCTGCAAGAACTCTTCCTCACGCGCGTCGGGCTCGAC
ATCGGCAAGGTGTGGGTCGCGGACGACGGCGCCGCGGTGGCGGTCTGGACCACGCCGGAGAGCGTCGAAG
CGGGGGCGGTGTTCGCCGAGATCGGCCCGCGCATGGCCGAGTTGAGCGGTTCCCGGCTGGCCGCGCAGCA
ACAGATGGAAGGCCTCCTGGCGCCGCACCGGCCCAAGGAGCCCGCGTGGTTCCTGGCCACCGTCGGCGTC
TCGCCCGACCACCAGGGCAAGGGTCTGGGCAGCGCCGTCGTGCTCCCCGGAGTGGAGGCGGCCGAGCGCG
CCGGGGTGCCCGCCTTCCTGGAGACCTCCGCGCCCCGCAACCTCCCCTTCTACGAGCGGCTCGGCTTCAC
CGTCACCGCCGACGTCGAGGTGCCCGAAGGACCGCGCACCTGGTGCATGACCCGCAAGCCCGGTGCCTGA
AATAAAATATCTTTATTTTCATTACATCTGTGTGTTGGTTTTTTGTGTGAGCCTGGTAAAGGGAGTGCTT
TGTGATCTAGTAAAGCTGGAATGTGAAGCTCTTTCCTATCATGGAATCTTCATCCATGTGTCATTCATGC
TGCTCTCTAGGCACACTCATTGTCCTTAATGAAGGTCTGTGTGATTGTAAGGACTGCATAGACACATGAG
CTTCTGCACAGCTCAGCGGTAAGCAGGGGTCCCCTGTCGTTTCCCTTCTTAATAACAGATGTGTATTAAG
CTTTACAATTCTTAGAGATATCTTAAGCTTTGGCCAACTCCAGGAAATCTTCAAGTGCCATTGTCTTTCC
AAAAACTGCATGTTTTATGGCCTTTGCTCACCTTTTTGTCGTGACTGGTAATCAAAGCAAGATTATACTA
TTCTGAGTGATTAAGGAACCCATGCAGGGTTTAAAATCCATTTTCTTGCTATTGTCCAATGTTTACAGAG
TACTCAAAAACTTGTTTATTGCAGCTTATAATGGTTACAAATAAAGCAATAGCATCACAAATTTCACAAA
TAAAGCATTTTTTTCACTGCATTCTAGTTGTGGTTTGTCCAAACTCATCAATGTATCTTATCATGTCTGG
ATCTGATCACTGCTTGAGCCTAGGAGATCCGAACCAGATAAGTGAAATCTAGTTCCAAACTATTTTGTCA
TTTTTAATTTTCGTATTAGCTTACGACGCTACACCCAGTTCCCATCTATTTTGTCACTCTTCCCTAAATA
ATCCTTAAAAACTCCATTTCCACCCCTCCCAGTTCCCAACTATTTTGTCCGCCCACAGCGGGGCATTTTT
CTTCCTGTTATGTTTTTAATCAAACATCCTGCCAACTCCATGTGACAAACCGTCATCTTCGGCTACTTT
Features (pLannotate 1.2.2; 24 found; start..end, strand, type, name):
     81..97      +  CDS            lacZα (fragment): LacZα fragment of β-galactosidase; lacZ fragment
    102..556     +  rep_origin     f1 ori (sequence partly withheld): f1 bacteriophage origin of replication; arrow indicates direction of (+) strand synthesis
    582..686     +  promoter       AmpR promoter: bla
    687..1547    +  CDS            AmpR: β-lactamase; bla; confers resistance to ampicillin, carbenicillin, and related antibiotics
   1718..2306    +  rep_origin     ori: high-copy-number ColE1/pMB1/pBR322/pUC origin of replication
   2492..2543    -  misc_feature   bom (fragment): basis of mobility region from pBR322
   2611..2835    -  mobile_element Tn7R: mini-Tn7 element (right end of the Tn7 transposon) Tn7
   2902..3435    -  CDS            GmR: gentamycin acetyltransferase; aacC1; confers resistance to gentamycin
   3624..3652    -  promoter       Pc promoter: intI1 (promoter lies within the coding sequence); class 1 integron promoter
   3630..3989    -  CDS            YPR2_ECOLX (fragment): Protein predicted: Swiss-Prot protein existence level 4. From Escherichia coli.
   4160..4208    -  polyA_signal   HSV TK poly(A) signal: herpes simplex virus thymidine kinase polyadenylation signal (Cole and Stacy, 1985)
   4344..4453    -  promoter       p10 promoter: baculovirus promoter for expression in insect cells
   4477..4568    +  promoter       polyhedrin promoter: polh from Autographa californica; promoter for the baculovirus polyhedrin gene
   4721..4804    +  CDS            large T antigen (fragment): large T antigen from SV40 (simian virus 40)
   4829..5275    +  CDS            RNF168 (fragment): RN168_HUMAN - Experimental evidence at protein level: Swiss-Prot protein existence level 1. E3 ubiquitin-protein ligase required for accumulation of repair proteins to sites of DNA damage. Acts with UBE2N/UBC13 to amplify the RNF8-dependent histone ubiquitination. Recruited to sites of DNA damage at double-strand breaks (DSBs) by binding to ubiquitinated histone H2A and H2AX and amplifies the RNF8-dependent H2A ubiquitination, promoting the formation of 'Lys-63'-linked ubiquitin conjugates. This leads to concentrate ubiquitinated histones H2A and H2AX at DNA lesions to the threshold required f
   5297..5317    +  CDS            TEV site: tobacco etch virus (TEV) protease recognition and cleavage site
   5333..6216    +  CDS            HaloTag® (fragment): modified bacterial dehalogenase that forms covalent bonds with chloroalkane derivatives
   6218..6283    +  CDS            3xFLAG: three tandem FLAG® epitope tags, followed by an enterokinase cleavage site
   6316..6540    +  polyA_signal   bGH poly(A) signal: bovine growth hormone polyadenylation signal
   6562..6891    +  promoter       SV40 promoter: SV40 enhancer and early promoter
   6901..7500    +  CDS            PuroR: puromycin N-acetyltransferase; pac from Streptomyces alboniger; confers resistance to puromycin
   7501..7549    +  polyA_signal   poly(A) signal: synthetic polyadenylation signal
   7999..8133    +  polyA_signal   SV40 poly(A) signal: SV40 polyadenylation signal
   8162..8327    -  mobile_element Tn7L: mini-Tn7 element (left end of the Tn7 transposon) Tn7
