[The description below was written by a language model from this plasmid's Addgene catalogue record and pLannotate feature annotations shown in this document.]
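Description:
RNF168-Halo HRD is a homologous recombination donor plasmid used to knock a HaloTag into the C-terminus of the endogenous human RNF168 gene, which encodes an E3 ubiquitin ligase that amplifies histone H2A/H2AX ubiquitination at DNA double-strand breaks. It is built by Gibson assembly in the pFastBac Dual backbone, so the 8,409 nt sequence retains baculovirus shuttle elements that play no evident role in its stated donor purpose: the polyhedrin and p10 promoters, Tn7L and Tn7R transposon ends, a gentamicin resistance gene, and HSV TK and SV40 poly(A) signals. Propagation in E. coli relies on a high-copy ColE1/pUC-type origin with ampicillin selection (AmpR), and an f1 origin is also present.

The payload begins with a fragment of the RNF168 coding sequence that forms at least part of the upstream homology arm. It is followed on the same strand by a TEV protease cleavage site, the HaloTag coding sequence and a 3xFLAG epitope, and the unit ends with a bGH poly(A) signal. No promoter drives the fusion, so after correct integration it is expressed from the native RNF168 promoter at endogenous levels. Downstream sits an independent selection cassette, with the SV40 enhancer/early promoter driving puromycin N-acetyltransferase and a synthetic poly(A) signal, which allows enrichment of edited cells. The unannotated stretch after this cassette presumably holds the downstream RNF168 locus homology arm described in the catalogue entry. The record does not state which nuclease or guide RNA is paired with the donor. The tagged protein can be covalently labelled with chloroalkane ligands, and the associated work analyses the molecular and biophysical properties of DNA damage response factors.
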