Addgene plasmid #207080: RNF168-Halo HRD
Purpose: Homologous recombination donor for insertion of a HaloTag at the C-terminus of the endogenous RNF168 locus.
Depositing lab: Jens Schmidt. Depositing organization: Michigan State University. Publication: Systematic analysis of the molecular and biophysical properties of key DNA damage response factors. Heyza JR, Mikhova M, Bahl A, Broadbent DG, Schmidt JC. Elife. 2023 Jun 21;12:e87086. doi: 10.7554/eLife.87086. PubMed 37341699.
Backbone
  Vector backbone: pFastBac dual
  Backbone size w/o insert (bp): 4999
  Vector type: Mammalian Expression
Growth in bacteria
  Bacterial resistance: Ampicillin, 100 μg/mL
  Growth temperature: 37°C
  Growth strain: DH5alpha
  Copy number: High Copy
Gene/Insert
  Gene/Insert name: HaloTag followed by a PolyA signal and PuroR cassette flanked by human RNF168 locus sequences
  Species: H. sapiens (human), Synthetic
  Promoter: None
  Cloning method: Gibson Cloning
  Sequencing primers: 5′ GCTTTAAAAAACCTCCCACACCTC; 3′ AAA CCA CAA CTA GAA TGC AGT GA
Terms and licenses: Academic/Nonprofit Terms; Industry Terms: Not Available to Industry
How to cite: RNF168-Halo HRD was a gift from Jens Schmidt (Addgene plasmid # 207080 ; http://n2t.net/addgene:207080 ; RRID:Addgene_207080)
